Addgene plasmid #144795: TFORF3319
Purpose: Lentiviral vector for overexpressing transcription factor ORFs with unique 24-bp barcodes. Barcodes facilitate identification of transcription factors in pooled screens.
Depositing lab: Feng Zhang. Depositing organization: Broad Institute. Publication: A transcription factor atlas of directed differentiation. Joung J, Ma S, Tay T, Geiger-Schuller KR, Kirchgatterer PC, Verdine VK, Guo B, Arias-Garcia MA, Allen WE, Singh A, Kuksenko O, Abudayyeh OO, Gootenberg JS, Fu Z, Macrae RK, Buenrostro JD, Regev A, Zhang F. Cell. 2023 Jan 5;186(1):209-229.e26. doi: 10.1016/j.cell.2022.11.026. PubMed 36608654.
Backbone
  Vector backbone: pLX_TRC317
  Backbone manufacturer: Broad Institute Genetic Perturbation Platform
  Backbone size w/o insert (bp): 8264
  Vector type: Mammalian Expression, Lentiviral
  Selectable markers: Puromycin
Growth in bacteria
  Bacterial resistance: Ampicillin, 100 μg/mL
  Growth temperature: 37°C
  Growth strain: NEB Stable
  Copy number: High Copy
Gene/Insert
  Gene/Insert name: ZSCAN5A
  Species: H. sapiens (human)
  Insert size (bp): 1694
  Entrez Gene: ZSCAN5A (a.k.a. ZNF495, ZSCAN5)
  Promoter: EF1a
  Tag / fusion protein: V5 (C terminal on insert)
  Cloning method: Gateway Cloning
  Sequencing primers: 5′ GGGTGGAGACTGAAGTTAGGCCAG; 3′ CACATAGCGTAAAAGGAGCAACATAG
Resource information
  A portion of this plasmid was derived from a plasmid made by: Broad Institute Genetic Perturbation Platform
Terms and licenses: Academic/Nonprofit Terms; Industry Terms: Not Available to Industry
Depositor comments: NM_001322070.1 Please test multiple small colonies in case of plasmid recombination. To make this collection available in a timely manner, a portion of this collection was not fully sequenced by Addgene. If an Addgene verified full plasmid sequence is not available, please contact us prior to placing an order to request the full sequence.
How to cite: TFORF3319 was a gift from Feng Zhang (Addgene plasmid # 144795 ; http://n2t.net/addgene:144795 ; RRID:Addgene_144795)
