[The description below was written by a language model from this plasmid's Addgene catalogue record and pLannotate feature annotations shown in this document.]
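Description:
TFORF3319 is a lentiviral mammalian expression plasmid built on the pLX_TRC317 backbone and carrying the human transcription factor ZSCAN5A (also known as ZNF495 or ZSCAN5) as a Gateway-cloned open reading frame. It belongs to a barcoded transcription factor ORF collection in which each construct carries a unique 24-bp barcode, so that the overexpressed factor can be identified by sequencing in pooled screens. The feature table does not annotate the barcode itself. In bacteria the plasmid is maintained through a high-copy ColE1/pUC-type origin with ampicillin resistance (AmpR), and an f1 origin is also present. The depositor warns that recombination can occur, as is common for plasmids carrying LTR repeats.

The viral portion has a third-generation, self-inactivating layout. An RSV promoter drives a truncated HIV-1 5' LTR, followed by the Ψ packaging signal, a gag fragment, the RRE for Rev-dependent nuclear export, a cPPT/CTS and a ΔU3 3' LTR. Packaging functions would therefore have to be supplied in trans.

Two expression units lie between the LTRs. An SV40 early promoter drives puromycin N-acetyltransferase for selecting transduced cells. Downstream, the strong constitutive EF-1α promoter drives the ZSCAN5A ORF, which is flanked by attB1 and attB2 sites and followed by a C-terminal V5 epitope tag for detection. A WPRE after the cassette enhances transcript expression. The annotation matches only part of the stated insert to the reference ZSCAN5A protein, possibly reflecting the particular transcript isoform cited by the depositor. The short U6, lacZα, lacI and small t antigen hits appear to be backbone remnants. The construct is intended for stable overexpression of ZSCAN5A, for example in directed differentiation screens.
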