Features (pLannotate 1.2.2; 34 found; start..end, strand, type, name):
      5..231     +  promoter       RSV promoter: Rous sarcoma virus enhancer/promoter
    232..412     +  LTR            5' LTR (truncated): truncated 5' long terminal repeat (LTR) from HIV-1
    459..584     +  misc_feature   HIV-1 Ψ: packaging signal of human immunodeficiency virus type 1
    568..931     +  CDS            HIV-1 gag (fragment): gag protein from human immunodeficiency virus 1; gag
   1077..1310    +  misc_feature   RRE: The Rev response element (RRE) of HIV-1 allows for Rev-dependent mRNA export from the nucleus to the cytoplasm.
   1687..1713    +  CDS            Rev (fragment): human immunodeficiency virus 1 (HIV-1) Rev protein; rev; enhances nuclear export of unspliced and incompletely spliced viral mRNAs
   1720..1743    +  promoter       SV40 promoter (fragment): SV40 early promoter
   1744..1815    +  promoter       SV40 promoter (fragment): SV40 enhancer and early promoter
   1839..1974    +  rep_origin     SV40 ori: SV40 origin of replication
   2020..2616    +  CDS            PuroR (fragment): puromycin N-acetyltransferase; pac from Streptomyces; confers resistance to puromycin
   2665..2782    +  misc_feature   cPPT/CTS: central polypurine tract and central termination sequence of HIV-1
   2847..2913    +  CDS            small t antigen (fragment): SV40 (simian virus 40) small t antigen
   2920..4098    +  promoter       EF-1α promoter: strong constitutive promoter for human elongation factor EF-1α
   4119..4136    +  protein_bind   attB1 (fragment): mutant version of attB; core recombination site for the Gateway® BP reaction BP Clonase™
   4142..5293    +  CDS            ZSCAN5A (fragment): ZSA5A_HUMAN - Also known as ZNF495, ZSCAN5. Experimental evidence at protein level: Swiss-Prot protein existence level 1. May be involved in transcriptional regulation. From Homo sapiens (Human).
   5632..5655    -  protein_bind   attB2: mutant version of attB; recombination site for the Gateway® BP reaction BP Clonase™
   5663..5704    +  CDS            V5 tag: epitope tag from simian virus 5
   5720..5773    +  promoter       U6 promoter (fragment): RNA polymerase III promoter for human U6 snRNA
   5815..6403    +  misc_feature   WPRE: woodchuck hepatitis virus posttranscriptional regulatory element
   6454..6473    +  misc_feature   cPPT/CTS (fragment): central polypurine tract and central termination sequence of HIV-1
   6475..6708    +  LTR            3' LTR (ΔU3): self-inactivating 3' long terminal repeat (LTR) from HIV-1
   6786..6907    +  polyA_signal   SV40 poly(A) signal: SV40 polyadenylation signal
   6947..7082    +  rep_origin     SV40 ori: SV40 origin of replication
   7103..7121    -  promoter       T7 promoter: promoter for bacteriophage T7 RNA polymerase
   7129..7284    +  CDS            lacZα (fragment): LacZα fragment of β-galactosidase; lacZ fragment
   7289..7717    +  rep_origin     f1 ori (sequence partly withheld): f1 bacteriophage origin of replication; arrow indicates direction of (+) strand synthesis
   7770..7874    +  promoter       AmpR promoter: bla
   7875..8735    +  CDS            AmpR: β-lactamase; bla; confers resistance to ampicillin, carbenicillin, and related antibiotics
   8906..9494    +  rep_origin     ori: high-copy-number ColE1/pMB1/pBR322/pUC origin of replication
   9677..9769    +  CDS            lacI (fragment): lac repressor; lacI; The lac repressor binds to the lac operator to inhibit transcription in E. coli. This inhibition can be relieved by adding lactose or isopropyl-β-D-thiogalactopyranoside (IPTG).
   9782..9803    +  protein_bind   CAP binding site: CAP binding activates transcription in the presence of cAMP. E. coli catabolite activator protein
   9818..9848    +  promoter       lac promoter: promoter for the E. coli lac operon
   9856..9872    +  protein_bind   lac operator: The lac repressor binds to the lac operator to inhibit transcription in E. coli. This inhibition can be relieved by adding lactose or isopropyl-β-D-thiogalactopyranoside (IPTG). lac repressor encoded by lacI
   9917..9935    +  promoter       T3 promoter: promoter for bacteriophage T3 RNA polymerase
>Addgene plasmid #144795 | TFORF3319 | addgene full sequence | sequence record 404401 | Addgene NGS Result
TTAATGTAGTCTTATGCAATACTCTTGTAGTCTTGCAACATGGTAACGATGAGTTAGCAACATGCCTTAC
AAGGAGAGAAAAAGCACCGTGCATGCCGATTGGTGGAAGTAAGGTGGTACGATCGTGCCTTATTAGGAAG
GCAACAGACGGGTCTGACATGGATTGGACGAACCACTGAATTGCCGCATTGCAGAGATATTGTATTTAAG
TGCCTAGCTCGATACATAAACGGGTCTCTCTGGTTAGACCAGATCTGAGCCTGGGAGCTCTCTGGCTAAC
TAGGGAACCCACTGCTTAAGCCTCAATAAAGCTTGCCTTGAGTGCTTCAAGTAGTGTGTGCCCGTCTGTT
GTGTGACTCTGGTAACTAGAGATCCCTCAGACCCTTTTAGTCAGTGTGGAAAATCTCTAGCAGTGGCGCC
CGAACAGGGACTTGAAAGCGAAAGGGAAACCAGAGGAGCTCTCTCGACGCAGGACTCGGCTTGCTGAAGC
GCGCACGGCAAGAGGCGAGGGGCGGCGACTGGTGAGTACGCCAAAAATTTTGACTAGCGGAGGCTAGAAG
GAGAGAGATGGGTGCGAGAGCGTCAGTATTAAGCGGGGGAGAATTAGATCGCGATGGGAAAAAATTCGGT
TAAGGCCAGGGGGAAAGAAAAAATATAAATTAAAACATATAGTATGGGCAAGCAGGGAGCTAGAACGATT
CGCAGTTAATCCTGGCCTGTTAGAAACATCAGAAGGCTGTAGACAAATACTGGGACAGCTACAACCATCC
CTTCAGACAGGATCAGAAGAACTTAGATCATTATATAATACAGTAGCAACCCTCTATTGTGTGCATCAAA
GGATAGAGATAAAAGACACCAAGGAAGCTTTAGACAAGATAGAGGAAGAGCAAAACAAAAGTAAGACCAC
CGCACAGCAAGCGGCCGCTGATCTTCAGACCTGGAGGAGGAGATATGAGGGACAATTGGAGAAGTGAATT
ATATAAATATAAAGTAGTAAAAATTGAACCATTAGGAGTAGCACCCACCAAGGCAAAGAGAAGAGTGGTG
CAGAGAGAAAAAAGAGCAGTGGGAATAGGAGCTTTGTTCCTTGGGTTCTTGGGAGCAGCAGGAAGCACTA
TGGGCGCAGCGTCAATGACGCTGACGGTACAGGCCAGACAATTATTGTCTGGTATAGTGCAGCAGCAGAA
CAATTTGCTGAGGGCTATTGAGGCGCAACAGCATCTGTTGCAACTCACAGTCTGGGGCATCAAGCAGCTC
CAGGCAAGAATCCTGGCTGTGGAAAGATACCTAAAGGATCAACAGCTCCTGGGGATTTGGGGTTGCTCTG
GAAAACTCATTTGCACCACTGCTGTGCCTTGGAATGCTAGTTGGAGTAATAAATCTCTGGAACAGATTTG
GAATCACACGACCTGGATGGAGTGGGACAGAGAAATTAACAATTACACAAGCTTAATACACTCCTTAATT
GAAGAATCGCAAAACCAGCAAGAAAAGAATGAACAAGAATTATTGGAATTAGATAAATGGGCAAGTTTGT
GGAATTGGTTTAACATAACAAATTGGCTGTGGTATATAAAATTATTCATAATGATAGTAGGAGGCTTGGT
AGGTTTAAGAATAGTTTTTGCTGTACTTTCTATAGTGAATAGAGTTAGGCAGGGATATTCACCATTATCG
TTTCAGACCCACCTCCCAACCCCGAGGGGACCCATGCATTGCATCTCAATTAGTCAGCAACCAGGTGTGG
AAAGTCCCCAGGCTCCCCAGCAGGCAGAAGTATGCAAAGCATGCGTCTCAATTAGTCAGCAACCATAGTC
CCGCCCCTAACTCCGCCCATCCCGCCCCTAACTCCGCCCAGTTCCGCCCATTCTCCGCCCCATGGCTGAC
TAATTTTTTTTATTTATGCAGAGGCCGAGGCCGCCTCGGCCTCTGAGCTATTCCAGAAGTAGTGAGGAGG
CTTTTTTGGAGGCCTAGGCTTTTGCAAAAAGCTTTCTAGAGGTACCACCGGAGCTTACCATGACCGAGTA
CAAGCCCACGGTGCGCCTCGCCACCCGCGACGACGTCCCCAGGGCCGTACGCACCCTCGCCGCCGCGTTC
GCCGACTACCCCGCCACGCGCCACACCGTCGATCCGGACCGCCACATCGAGCGGGTCACCGAGCTGCAAG
AACTCTTCCTCACGCGCGTCGGGCTCGACATCGGCAAGGTGTGGGTCGCGGACGACGGCGCCGCCGTGGC
GGTCTGGACCACGCCGGAGAGCGTCGAAGCGGGGGCGGTGTTCGCCGAGATCGGCCCGCGCATGGCCGAG
TTGAGCGGTTCCCGGCTGGCCGCGCAGCAACAGATGGAAGGCCTCCTGGCGCCGCACCGGCCCAAGGAGC
CCGCGTGGTTCCTGGCCACCGTCGGCGTCTCGCCCGACCACCAGGGCAAGGGTCTGGGCAGCGCCGTCGT
GCTCCCCGGAGTGGAGGCGGCCGAGCGCGCCGGGGTGCCCGCCTTCCTGGAGACCTCCGCGCCCCGCAAC
CTCCCCTTCTACGAGCGGCTCGGCTTCACCGTCACCGCCGACGTCGAGGTGCCCGAAGGACCGCGCACCT
GGTGCATGACCCGCAAGCCCGGTGCCAGTTAACGAATTCTAGATCTTGAGACAAATGGCAGTATTCATCC
ACAATTTTAAAAGAAAAGGGGGGATTGGGGGGTACAGTGCAGGGGAAAGAATAGTAGACATAATAGCAAC
AGACATACAAACTAAAGAATTACAAAAACAAATTACAAAAATTCAAAATTTTCGGGTTTATTACAGGGAC
AGCAGAGATCCACTTTGGCGCCGGCTCGAGGCCTGCAGGTGCAAAGATGGATAAAGTTTTAAACAGAGAG
GAATCTTTGCAGCTAATGGACCTTCTAGGTCTTGAAAGGAGTGGGAATTGGCTCCGGTGCCCGTCAGTGG
GCAGAGCGCACATCGCCCACAGTCCCCGAGAAGTTGGGGGGAGGGGTCGGCAATTGAACCGGTGCCTAGA
GAAGGTGGCGCGGGGTAAACTGGGAAAGTGATGTCGTGTACTGGCTCCGCCTTTTTCCCGAGGGTGGGGG
AGAACCGTATATAAGTGCAGTAGTCGCCGTGAACGTTCTTTTTCGCAACGGGTTTGCCGCCAGAACACAG
GTAAGTGCCGTGTGTGGTTCCCGCGGGCCTGGCCTCTTTACGGGTTATGGCCCTTGCGTGCCTTGAATTA
CTTCCACCTGGCTGCAGTACGTGATTCTTGATCCCGAGCTTCGGGTTGGAAGTGGGTGGGAGAGTTCGAG
GCCTTGCGCTTAAGGAGCCCCTTCGCCTCGTGCTTGAGTTGAGGCCTGGCCTGGGCGCTGGGGCCGCCGC
GTGCGAATCTGGTGGCACCTTCGCGCCTGTCTCGCTGCTTTCGATAAGTCTCTAGCCATTTAAAATTTTT
GATGACCTGCTGCGACGCTTTTTTTCTGGCAAGATAGTCTTGTAAATGCGGGCCAAGATCTGCACACTGG
TATTTCGGTTTTTGGGGCCGCGGGCGGCGACGGGGCCCGTGCGTCCCAGCGCACATGTTCGGCGAGGCGG
GGCCTGCGAGCGCGGCCACCGAGAATCGGACGGGGGTAGTCTCAAGCTGGCCGGCCTGCTCTGGTGCCTG
GCCTCGCGCCGCCGTGTATCGCCCCGCCCTGGGCGGCAAGGCTGGCCCGGTCGGCACCAGTTGCGTGAGC
GGAAAGATGGCCGCTTCCCGGCCCTGCTGCAGGGAGCTCAAAATGGAGGACGCGGCGCTCGGGAGAGCGG
GCGGGTGAGTCACCCACACAAAGGAAAAGGGCCTTTCCGTCCTCAGCCGTCGCTTCATGTGACTCCACGG
AGTACCGGGCGCCGTCCAGGCACCTCGATTAGTTCTCGAGCTTTTGGAGTACGTCGTCTTTAGGTTGGGG
GGAGGGGTTTTATGCGATGGAGTTTCCCCACACTGAGTGGGTGGAGACTGAAGTTAGGCCAGCTTGGCAC
TTGATGTAATTCTCCTTGGAATTTGCCCTTTTTGAGTTTGGATCTTGGTTCATTCTCAAGCCTCAGACAG
TGGTTCAAAGTTTTTTTCTTCCATTTCAGGTGTCGTGAGGCTAGCATCGATTGATCAACAAGTTTGTACA
AAAAAGTTGGCATGGCTGCAAATTGCACATCCTCATGGAGTCTAGGAGAATCCTGCAACAGACCTGGGTT
GGAGCTGCCACGGTCTATGGCATCCTCAGAAACTCAACTTGGAAATCACGACGTGGACCCTGAGATTTCT
CACGTGAACTTCAGGATGTTCAGCTGCCCGAAGGAGTCGGACCCCATCCAGGCTCTGAGGAAACTCACTG
AGCTGTGCCATCTGTGGCTGAGGCCCGACCTCCACACCAAAGAGCAGATCCTGGACATGCTGGTGATGGA
GCAGTTCATGATCTCCATGCCCCAGGAGCTCCAGGTCTTAGTCATGATGAACGGTGTGCAGAGCTGCAAA
GACCTGGAGGACCTGCTACGAAATAACAGAAGACCCAAGAAATGGTCTGTGGTCACCTTCCACGGAAAGG
AATATATTGTGCAGGACTCAGATATCGAGATGGCTGAAGCCCCCTCCAGTGTCAGAGATGATCTGAAAGA
CGTGTCCAGCCAACGGGCCTCCTCGGTGAACCAGATGCGTCCAGGGGAAGGCCAGGCCCACCGAGAGCTG
CAGATCCTGCCCAGGGTCCCTGCATTGTCCAGGAGGCAGGGAGAGGACTTTCTGCTACACAAGAGTATTG
ACGTAACAGGTGACCCAAAGTCTCTGAGACCCAAGCAGACCTTGGAGAAGGATCTGAAGGAAAACAGGGA
AGAGAACCCAGGACTGACATCCCCAGAGCCTCAGCTTCCAAAGAGTCCCACAGATCTGGTGAGAGCAAAG
GAGGGGAAGGACCCCCCAAAAATAGCCTCTGTGGAAAATGTGGATGCTGACACACCTTCTGCCTGCGTTG
TGGAGAGAGAAGCTTCGACTCACAGCGGGAACAGAGGAGACGCTCTGAATCTGAGCAGTCCCAAAAGAAG
CAAACCAGATGCCTCCTCCATTTCCCAAGAAGAGCCTCAAGGAGAAGCCACACCTGTGGGCAACAGAGAA
TCCCCGGGACAAGCTGGGATGAATTCAATTCATTCCCCAGGCCCTGCGAGCCCAGTCAGTCACCCGGATG
GCCAAGAAGCCAAGGCACTGCCGCCCTTTGCATGTGACGTGTGCGAGAAGAGGTTTACGTGTAATTCCAA
GCTAGTCATCCACAAGAGATCACACACAGGCGAGAGACTCTTTCAATGTAATCTCTGTGGGAAGCGCTTC
ATGCAGCTTATTAGCCTCCAATTTCACCAGCGAACCCACACTGGCGAGAGGCCCTACACGTGTGACGTCT
GCCAGAAGCAGTTCACCCAGAAGTCCTACTTGAAGTGTCACAAGAGAAGCCACACAGGGGAGAAGCCCTT
CGAATGTAAAGACTGCAAGAAAGTTTTCACCTACAGGGGGAGCCTGAAGGAGCACCAGCGCATCCACTCC
GGAGAGAAACCCTACAAATGTTCCAAGTGTCCAAGAGCCTTCAGTCGGCTGAAATTGTTAAGACGCCACC
AGAAAACACATCCAGAAGCTACTTCTCAGTGCCCAACTTTCTTGTACAAAGTGGTTGATATCGGTAAGCC
TATCCCTAACCCTCTCCTCGGTCTCGATTCTACGTAGTAATGAACTAGTCCGTAACTTGAAAGTATTTCG
ATTTCTTGGCTTTATATATCTTGTGGAAAGGACGACGCTGCCAATCCTCCGATCTCTAGACGCGTTAAGT
CGACAATCAACCTCTGGATTACAAAATTTGTGAAAGATTGACTGGTATTCTTAACTATGTTGCTCCTTTT
ACGCTATGTGGATACGCTGCTTTAATGCCTTTGTATCATGCTATTGCTTCCCGTATGGCTTTCATTTTCT
CCTCCTTGTATAAATCCTGGTTGCTGTCTCTTTATGAGGAGTTGTGGCCCGTTGTCAGGCAACGTGGCGT
GGTGTGCACTGTGTTTGCTGACGCAACCCCCACTGGTTGGGGCATTGCCACCACCTGTCAGCTCCTTTCC
GGGACTTTCGCTTTCCCCCTCCCTATTGCCACGGCGGAACTCATCGCCGCCTGCCTTGCCCGCTGCTGGA
CAGGGGCTCGGCTGTTGGGCACTGACAATTCCGTGGTGTTGTCGGGGAAATCATCGTCCTTTCCTTGGCT
GCTCGCCTGTGTTGCCACCTGGATTCTGCGCGGGACGTCCTTCTGCTACGTCCCTTCGGCCCTCAATCCA
GCGGACCTTCCTTCCCGCGGCCTGCTGCCGGCTCTGCGGCCTCTTCCGCGTCTTCGCCTTCGCCCTCAGA
CGAGTCGGATCTCCCTTTGGGCCGCCTCCCCGCGTCGACTTTAAGACCAATGACTTACAAGGCAGCTGTA
GATCTTAGCCACTTTTTAAAAGAAAAGGGGGGACTGGAAGGGCTAATTCACTCCCAACGAAGACAAGATC
TGCTTTTTGCTTGTACTGGGTCTCTCTGGTTAGACCAGATCTGAGCCTGGGAGCTCTCTGGCTAACTAGG
GAACCCACTGCTTAAGCCTCAATAAAGCTTGCCTTGAGTGCTTCAAGTAGTGTGTGCCCGTCTGTTGTGT
GACTCTGGTAACTAGAGATCCCTCAGACCCTTTTAGTCAGTGTGGAAAATCTCTAGCAGTACGTATAGTA
GTTCATGTCATCTTATTATTCAGTATTTATAACTTGCAAAGAAATGAATATCAGAGAGTGAGAGGAACTT
GTTTATTGCAGCTTATAATGGTTACAAATAAAGCAATAGCATCACAAATTTCACAAATAAAGCATTTTTT
TCACTGCATTCTAGTTGTGGTTTGTCCAAACTCATCAATGTATCTTATCATGTCTGGCTCTAGCTATCCC
GCCCCTAACTCCGCCCATCCCGCCCCTAACTCCGCCCAGTTCCGCCCATTCTCCGCCCCATGGCTGACTA
ATTTTTTTTATTTATGCAGAGGCCGAGGCCGCCTCGGCCTCTGAGCTATTCCAGAAGTAGTGAGGAGGCT
TTTTTGGAGGCCTAGGGACGTACCCAATTCGCCCTATAGTGAGTCGTATTACGCGCGCTCACTGGCCGTC
GTTTTACAACGTCGTGACTGGGAAAACCCTGGCGTTACCCAACTTAATCGCCTTGCAGCACATCCCCCTT
TCGCCAGCTGGCGTAATAGCGAAGAGGCCCGCACCGATCGCCCTTCCCAACAGTTGCGCAGCCTGAATGG
CGAATGGG
[124 nt withheld, positions 7289-7412]
C
[91 nt withheld, positions 7414-7504]
A
[49 nt withheld, positions 7506-7554]
CCTTTGACGTTGGAGTCCACGTTCTTT
[37 nt withheld, positions 7582-7618]
ACCCTATCTCGGTCTATTCTTTTGATTTATAAGGGATTTTGCCGATTTCGGCCTATTGGTTAAAAAATGA
GCTGATTTAACAAAAATTTAACGCGAATTTTAACAAAATATTAACGCTTACAATTTAGGTGGCACTTTTC
GGGGAAATGTGCGCGGAACCCCTATTTGTTTATTTTTCTAAATACATTCAAATATGTATCCGCTCATGAG
ACAATAACCCTGATAAATGCTTCAATAATATTGAAAAAGGAAGAGTATGAGTATTCAACATTTCCGTGTC
GCCCTTATTCCCTTTTTTGCGGCATTTTGCCTTCCTGTTTTTGCTCACCCAGAAACGCTGGTGAAAGTAA
AAGATGCTGAAGATCAGTTGGGTGCACGAGTGGGTTACATCGAACTGGATCTCAACAGCGGTAAGATCCT
TGAGAGTTTTCGCCCCGAAGAACGTTTTCCAATGATGAGCACTTTTAAAGTTCTGCTATGTGGCGCGGTA
TTATCCCGTATTGACGCCGGGCAAGAGCAACTCGGTCGCCGCATACACTATTCTCAGAATGACTTGGTTG
AGTACTCACCAGTCACAGAAAAGCATCTTACGGATGGCATGACAGTAAGAGAATTATGCAGTGCTGCCAT
AACCATGAGTGATAACACTGCGGCCAACTTACTTCTGACAACGATCGGAGGACCGAAGGAGCTAACCGCT
TTTTTGCACAACATGGGGGATCATGTAACTCGCCTTGATCGTTGGGAACCGGAGCTGAATGAAGCCATAC
CAAACGACGAGCGTGACACCACGATGCCTGTAGCAATGGCAACAACGTTGCGCAAACTATTAACTGGCGA
ACTACTTACTCTAGCTTCCCGGCAACAATTAATAGACTGGATGGAGGCGGATAAAGTTGCAGGACCACTT
CTGCGCTCGGCCCTTCCGGCTGGCTGGTTTATTGCTGATAAATCTGGAGCCGGTGAGCGTGGGTCTCGCG
GTATCATTGCAGCACTGGGGCCAGATGGTAAGCCCTCCCGTATCGTAGTTATCTACACGACGGGGAGTCA
GGCAACTATGGATGAACGAAATAGACAGATCGCTGAGATAGGTGCCTCACTGATTAAGCATTGGTAACTG
TCAGACCAAGTTTACTCATATATACTTTAGATTGATTTAAAACTTCATTTTTAATTTAAAAGGATCTAGG
TGAAGATCCTTTTTGATAATCTCATGACCAAAATCCCTTAACGTGAGTTTTCGTTCCACTGAGCGTCAGA
CCCCGTAGAAAAGATCAAAGGATCTTCTTGAGATCCTTTTTTTCTGCGCGTAATCTGCTGCTTGCAAACA
AAAAAACCACCGCTACCAGCGGTGGTTTGTTTGCCGGATCAAGAGCTACCAACTCTTTTTCCGAAGGTAA
CTGGCTTCAGCAGAGCGCAGATACCAAATACTGTTCTTCTAGTGTAGCCGTAGTTAGGCCACCACTTCAA
GAACTCTGTAGCACCGCCTACATACCTCGCTCTGCTAATCCTGTTACCAGTGGCTGCTGCCAGTGGCGAT
AAGTCGTGTCTTACCGGGTTGGACTCAAGACGATAGTTACCGGATAAGGCGCAGCGGTCGGGCTGAACGG
GGGGTTCGTGCACACAGCCCAGCTTGGAGCGAACGACCTACACCGAACTGAGATACCTACAGCGTGAGCT
ATGAGAAAGCGCCACGCTTCCCGAAGGGAGAAAGGCGGACAGGTATCCGGTAAGCGGCAGGGTCGGAACA
GGAGAGCGCACGAGGGAGCTTCCAGGGGGAAACGCCTGGTATCTTTATAGTCCTGTCGGGTTTCGCCACC
TCTGACTTGAGCGTCGATTTTTGTGATGCTCGTCAGGGGGGCGGAGCCTATGGAAAAACGCCAGCAACGC
GGCCTTTTTACGGTTCCTGGCCTTTTGCTGGCCTTTTGCTCACATGTTCTTTCCTGCGTTATCCCCTGAT
TCTGTGGATAACCGTATTACCGCCTTTGAGTGAGCTGATACCGCTCGCCGCAGCCGAACGACCGAGCGCA
GCGAGTCAGTGAGCGAGGAAGCGGAAGAGCGCCCAATACGCAAACCGCCTCTCCCCGCGCGTTGGCCGAT
TCATTAATGCAGCTGGCACGACAGGTTTCCCGACTGGAAAGCGGGCAGTGAGCGCAACGCAATTAATGTG
AGTTAGCTCACTCATTAGGCACCCCAGGCTTTACACTTTATGCTTCCGGCTCGTATGTTGTGTGGAATTG
TGAGCGGATAACAATTTCACACAGGAAACAGCTATGACCATGATTACGCCAAGCGCGCAATTAACCCTCA
CTAAAGGGAACAAAAGCTGGAGCTGCAAGC
