>Addgene plasmid #144795 | TFORF3319 | depositor partial sequence | sequence record 286500 | Insert
ATCGATTGATCAACAAGTTTGTACAAAAAAGTTGGCATGGCTGCAAATTGCACATCCTCATGGAGTCTAG
GAGAATCCTGCAACAGACCTGGGTTGGAGCTGCCACGGTCTATGGCATCCTCAGAAACTCAACTTGGAAA
TCACGACGTGGACCCTGAGATTTCTCACGTGAACTTCAGGATGTTCAGCTGCCCGAAGGAGTCGGACCCC
ATCCAGGCTCTGAGGAAACTCACTGAGCTGTGCCATCTGTGGCTGAGGCCCGACCTCCACACCAAAGAGC
AGATCCTGGACATGCTGGTGATGGAGCAGTTCATGATCTCCATGCCCCAGGAGCTCCAGGTCTTAGTCAT
GATGAACGGTGTGCAGAGCTGCAAAGACCTGGAGGACCTGCTACGAAATAACAGAAGACCCAAGAAATGG
TCTGTGGTCACCTTCCACGGAAAGGAATATATTGTGCAGGACTCAGATATCGAGATGGCTGAAGCCCCCT
CCAGTGTCAGAGATGATCTGAAAGACGTGTCCAGCCAACGGGCCTCCTCGGTGAACCAGATGCGTCCAGG
GGAAGGCCAGGCCCACCGAGAGCTGCAGATCCTGCCCAGGGTCCCTGCATTGTCCAGGAGGCAGGGAGAG
GACTTTCTGCTACACAAGAGTATTGACGTAACAGGTGACCCAAAGTCTCTGAGACCCAAGCAGACCTTGG
AGAAGGATCTGAAGGAAAACAGGGAAGAGAACCCAGGACTGACATCCCCAGAGCCTCAGCTTCCAAAGAG
TCCCACAGATCTGGTGAGAGCAAAGGAGGGGAAGGACCCCCCAAAAATAGCCTCTGTGGAAAATGTGGAT
GCTGACACACCTTCTGCCTGCGTTGTGGAGAGAGAAGCTTCGACTCACAGCGGGAACAGAGGAGACGCTC
TGAATCTGAGCAGTCCCAAAAGAAGCAAACCAGATGCCTCCTCCATTTCCCAAGAAGAGCCTCAAGGAGA
AGCCACACCTGTGGGCAACAGAGAATCCCCGGGACAAGCTGGGATGAATTCAATTCATTCCCCAGGCCCT
GCGAGCCCAGTCAGTCACCCGGATGGCCAAGAAGCCAAGGCACTGCCGCCCTTTGCATGTGACGTGTGCG
AGAAGAGGTTTACGTGTAATTCCAAGCTAGTCATCCACAAGAGATCACACACAGGCGAGAGACTCTTTCA
ATGTAATCTCTGTGGGAAGCGCTTCATGCAGCTTATTAGCCTCCAATTTCACCAGCGAACCCACACTGGC
GAGAGGCCCTACACGTGTGACGTCTGCCAGAAGCAGTTCACCCAGAAGTCCTACTTGAAGTGTCACAAGA
GAAGCCACACAGGGGAGAAGCCCTTCGAATGTAAAGACTGCAAGAAAGTTTTCACCTACAGGGGGAGCCT
GAAGGAGCACCAGCGCATCCACTCCGGAGAGAAACCCTACAAATGTTCCAAGTGTCCAAGAGCCTTCAGT
CGGCTGAAATTGTTAAGACGCCACCAGAAAACACATCCAGAAGCTACTTCTCAGTGCCCAACTTTCTTGT
ACAAAGTGGTTGATATCGGTAAGCCTATCCCTAACCCTCTCCTCGGTCTCGATTCTACGTAGTAATGAAC
TAGTCCGTAACTTGAAAGTATTTCGATTTCTTGGCTTTATATATCTTGTGGAAAGGACGACGCTGCCAAT
CCTCCGATCTCTAG
