>Addgene plasmid #144795 | TFORF3319 | depositor partial sequence | sequence record 286501 | Barcode
CGCTGCCAATCCTCCGATCTCTAG
